>Addgene plasmid #109599 | actc1b-mKate2-rab13 | depositor full sequence | sequence record 206536 | Full Sequence
CCACCTAAATTGTAAGCGTTAATATTTTGTTAAAATTCGCGTTAAATTTTTGTTAAATCAGCTCATTTTT
TAACCAATAGGCCGAAATCGGCAAAATCCCTTATAAATCAAAAGAATAGACCGAGATAGGGT
[37 nt withheld, positions 133-169]
AAAGAACGTGGACTCCAACGTCAAAGG
[32 nt withheld, positions 197-228]
GCTGGCTAAGAACTCATCAGCCTCCCCGGTCCATCTACCCACGTACCAATGCACCAATTGGCCACAATGA
CGGCTACTACATGGTGCCATTCCTTCCTCTTTATAGGAATGGAGACTACCTCCTGTCCAACAAGGCTCTT
GGATACGAGTACGCCTACCTGTTGGACCCAGGTCATTGCACAACACCAGAAATGCCCTCTGATCTGCAAA
AGACGTGAATATCTGTTCAGACACCCATATCCACTCTGTTCCACACAGGTCAGAGGTTTGTCCAGGAGTT
CTTGACAGAGGTGTAAAAAGTACTCAAAAATTTTACTCAAGTGAAAGTACAAGTACTTAGGGAAAATTTT
ACTCAATTAAAAGTAAAAGTATCTGGCTAGAATCTTACTTGAGTAAAAGTAAAAAAGTACTCCATTAAAA
TTGTACTTGAGTATTAAGGAAGTAAAAGTAAAAGCAAGAAAGAAAACTAGAGATTCTTGTTTAAGCTTTT
AATCTCAAAAAACATTAAATGAAATGCATACAAGGTTTTATCCTGCTTTAGAACTGTTTGTATTTAATTA
TCAAACTATAAGACAGACAATCTAATGCCAGTACACGCTACTCAAAGTTGTAAAACCTCAGATTTAACTT
CAGTAGAAGCTGATTCTCAAAATTGTTAGTGTCAAGCCTAGCTCTTTTGGGGCTGAAAAGCAATCCTGCA
GTGCTGAAAAGCCTCTCACAGGCAGCCGATGCGGGAAGAGGTGTATTAGTCTTGATAGAGAGGCTGCAAA
TAGCAGGAAACGTGAGCAGAGACTCCCTGGTGTCTGAAACACAGGCCAGATGGGCCCTCGAGCAGGAAAC
AGCTATGACCATGATTACGCCAAGCTATCAACTTTGTATAGAAAAGTTGGCACGCGCAGATTCCGTGTGG
GCCTGGTAATATCTTACCATTTTAAGCTATTTTAAGATTAGGGAAAAAAATTAAATAAAACTACTTTAAA
ATTACTTTCCTTAAAAAGCAACATATTTATTTAGTTTTTGTTTAACTGGCTCAAGATTGTAATATTTTAC
TTTTACATGTTTTTTTTAAGTACCTAAATGTGTTCAAAAGTAAAGTATGTTATTGTTTTTTTTTTTTTAA
TGTTAGCTAAGCTTTAAATTGTAATATATTACTTTTAAAAGTGACTTTTTAAAAATGTAAATAAAAAAGT
AACTATAAATGTGTAATGCATGTTATTTCTGTGGGTTTTTTAATTTTCATCTCAACTGGGCTTACAATTT
TAACATAATAAAAATCAAATCAAATCAAATCAGGCCCTTATTTGTCACATACACTCTTGTATACTGAAAT
AAACTAAATGTTGAGAAAAATTTAAATACACCAAAATAACGCATACCTTTTTTGTAATTACCTAAGTAAA
ACATTTAGTTCCTTTTTTAAGTGACTCAAGATTGTAATCTATTAATTGTAAAAGATAAAACTAGTGATCA
ATCTGACGTGCTTCTATGCAGCCTGTGAGATTAATTGTGATGTTTAATTATTAAACAATTTAAATGGATC
AAACATTTCACATGTGCTTATTGTGTCCAACAAAACCAGCAGAAGCACTTAAAAATATTGCATGACAACA
TGAGTTTTTAATGTAAATTATATATACTTCCTAAACGAAGTTAATCATATTTTCTAAAATAATAATGTCA
TTGAAATATTTAAATAAATGATAANCTTTAGTTGATTCAACATAAAATTGAAAGCAATAAGGACTTTTTT
TTTTTTACAGCGGTGAAGCAAAAGCNTGNAAATAATCATATAAATATAATAAATAAATAAATAAAATAAT
GGTTCTTGGTGCAAATATGAACACTTTAAATAAATATAGAATAAATATGATCAATAAGTCATAACGACGT
GTTTTATGTTGATTATAATTTAAACATGTTTCTAACGCAAGTTTTAAAAACTGTTTTAAAGTATTATTTT
AAGTTATAAGATCAATTTGACTCAACATTTTGTAGTGAAAATATGTTGTGTAAAATTAATATAATATACA
CTATAAAAATGCAAGGTTCCACACAATTCATTCATGTTGTCCCAACACAAATCGATTAAGTTAACAAATA
TATGTGGATTGAACATAAAAAATTAAGTTGTCCCAATGAAATCTCAAGAATTGTGTTGTTTCAGCTCATT
TTAAATAAGTAGTTTTAACAAGTAAAAAATAACATATTTTTGAGTGTGTATATATATATATTTATATATT
ACAAAATATAATAATATAAAATGTAAAAGATATAAACCATGCTACATATATTTAAGAGCTATTTTGCACA
TTACTTTTTTGCAAGCCATTTGAGTGTTTTTTTACAAATATATATTAGCTAAATATACAATATCTTAAAT
ATACAATTAATCAGACATGCAAAAAATGCATTTAACCTACATAAAAATACATGATCAACATATGTTTTAT
GCTGATTACAACTAAATCAAACGTAATGAAATTAATTTATAAAAGCGATTTAAATATGTCAATATTTTAA
GTTAAAATCACTTGAAACCTACTATAAATGAACTTAAATTTAAAAAATCTCCTTTAATTCCAATGCAGCA
CTGTTGTTTTTTCAGCTGAGGACCCCCGGTGCAGATGGTTGGCCCCCGGCCCGCTATTCTAAGGAAGCCT
TTCTTAATTTTAGGGCGGCGCTGCATGCGCTCAGATCAGATTCACGGGTGGAGAGGGTTATTTTCTCTTT
TTTATTTTTTCTTGCCTGCTCATATTTGGGCCTGTGTGAACCCCAGGCTCCGCCTCGGCCCCCAGGAGCC
GCTCTTATTTAAAGGGGATCCTCGCCTTCAGTCTTCGTCCCAGTGGAAGCATCAGTCTTGTGATAACAAC
TTGGTGAGTCCTACAGACCAGCGCTCGACTCTAGGCTTTAAATGCATTGATTTCTCTGGATTAGCTACCG
GGAGAGTTTTAACTTTGCTTATTAGTCTTGTGCTTGAACTGCTAGGTTTAAAGAGGGTTTTCTCTAATGC
ATGCATGAAGCGACAGCTGAAAACCAGAAATAGAGCGTTTGTCCTCCTGTTAAACTCTAGCCTTTCTTTG
GCATTTGTCAGTCCGAGTCTTCAGCTGCCGGCAGGAGATTGGGTTTCAGTAACACTTGCTGAGCACAAAC
TACACGTGCTTCCTTCAGATTTAATTCATTATTAATCATTCTAGATTTAAATGATCTTCTTACTCATTGC
TGATTATTTTAGCCTTGCGGAGCAGATTAAATGAGCACGTGTTTATTAAGATTGATTTAAATATAATTAA
TATTTCACCACTGTAGTTTTAAAATTGCCTTCTAAGTCATGGTTGATTTTTAATAGGTATCGGCTCTAAT
TAGATTACTATTTTGGTTTTTAAATGTTATTTCTATTTCATTTGTAGGCTCGTTTTTAATGTGATTTTAT
TAGATTCTAGTTTTAAAATCATCTTTTAGCCTTACTGAGCAGACTGAATGAACATGTTTCATTAAGATTA
ACTTCATTATAGTTAATTATTTAATCATTCTAGTGGATTATAAATCAGCTCTATTTAAATTGATTGTCGT
GTTTATTTCTATTTGATTTTTGATTATTTTTTAAGGTCGTTTTTATGTGATTTTTCCCCGATTCTAATTT
TAAACTAATTGTTTGATTTTTATATGATTCGACTCTTTTTAAATGAATTGTTTTGCTTTTTTTATTGAGC
ATATATATATATTATACAATTTCAATCAACAATTGTTGTGCTTTTTAAATGTTGTTTCTATTTCATTTCT
AGGGTCGATTTTATTCGATTCTAGTTTTAAAATCGTGATTTCTAACTCCTAACCTTACTGAGCAGACTGA
ATGAACATGTTTCATCAAGATTAACTTCATTATAGTTAATTATTGAATCGGGCTAGTGGTTTATAAATCA
GCTCTATTATAAATTAATTGTCATCATTATTTCTATTTAATTTTTATTATTTTTTTAGGATTATTTTTAA
GGGATTTTTTTCACGTTCTAGTTTTAAACTCAATGCTCATTACTGCTCACCCTTGCTGAGCAGTCTTTCG
TTAAGATTAAATTAATTAATAACCCATTCTAGTTTTAAAACAGTGTCTTAAGGCATAGCTGATATTTTAC
AAGTTTACTATTTAATATATCTCCATTTCTTTTTTTAGGGTCGATTTCATCTGATTTGATTAATTTTTAT
TATCTTCACTAAGCTTTTTGTTCTAGGTTTTATTCTCAGTATTATTACTGTTATATTTGAACTGAATTTC
TCCTCATAGTTTATTCATTTTATTTATTTATTTTTTGTTTATTCGCTATTTTGTATTTTAGTTTTTAATT
AGAAATTTTATTAGAATCGTTTTGAACTAGTTTTTATGCACTCTAACATTAATATTAAATCATAACTATT
ATTTTTATTATAATTTATTTGTGTTTATCTTTTTGTGTAGCTTTCATGTGTTTTTATTTTAGTTTTATTA
TGTTTGCATTGAATTTTTTGGACTAGTTTATATAACGATATACAGAAAAGCCATGACAACAAATGTTTTT
ATAATACCTATTAAGTATAAGCTAATCAGATTTCCACTATTCTGTTCAAAGTTAACATTATTAGCCATTC
TGATGGATCATTTGACATTTGTCATATGTCTTTATGAACACTGCTCTTTCAGATGCCACTTTTAAAGCTG
TTTTTTACAGTAAATGAACGTTTATTATTATGACATTATTTCCTAAGGCCTCTAGAGTACAGCAGGATGT
GGCGTGTGCATTACTGTGTAATTATGCTGACTGTAAATGTGCATTTATAGACTGTCAGCATGTCTGACTG
TGCGCTGTTGTGATTTGTCCTGCACAGACCAAGGCAAGTTTGTACAAAAAAGCAGGCTGCCACCATGGTG
AGCGAGCTGATTAAGGAGAACATGCACATGAAGCTGTACATGGAGGGCACCGTGAACAACCACCACTTCA
AGTGCACATCCGAGGGCGAAGGCAAGCCCTACGAGGGCACCCAGACCATGAGAATCAAGGCGGTCGAGGG
CGGCCCTCTCCCCTTCGCCTTCGACATCCTGGCTACCAGCTTCATGTACGGCAGCAAAACCTTCATCAAC
CACACCCAGGGCATCCCCGACTTCTTTAAGCAGTCCTTCCCCGAGGGCTTCACATGGGAGAGAGTCACCA
CATACGAAGACGGGGGCGTGCTGACCGCTACCCAGGACACCAGCCTCCAGGACGGCTGCCTCATCTACAA
CGTCAAGATCAGAGGGGTGAACTTCCCATCCAACGGCCCTGTGATGCAGAAGAAAACACTCGGCTGGGAG
GCCTCCACCGAGACCCTGTACCCCGCTGACGGCGGCCTGGAAGGCAGAGCCGACATGGCCCTGAAGCTCG
TGGGCGGGGGCCACCTGATCTGCAACTTGAAGACCACATACAGATCCAAGAAACCCGCTAAGAACCTCAA
GATGCCCGGCGTCTACTATGTGGACAGAAGACTGGAAAGAATCAAGGAGGCCGACAAAGAGACCTACGTC
GAGCAGCACGAGGTGGCTGTGGCCAGATACTGCGACCTCCCTAGCAAACTGGGGCACAGAGACCCAGCTT
TCTTGTACAAAGTGGTGGCAAAGAAGTACGACTTCCTCTTTAAATTATTGCTTATCGGCGATAGCGGTGT
TGGCAAGACATGTTTGATCATCCGTTTCGCAGAGGACAATTTTAATTCAACGTACATCTCAACCATCGGT
ATTGACTTCAAAGTGAAGACCATTGAGGTGGAAGGAAAGAAAGTGAAGCTGCAAGTCTGGGACACAGCAG
GACAGGAGAGGTTTAAGACCATCACCACTGCATACTACAGAGGGGCCATGGGAATCATTCTCGTGTATGA
CATAACTGATGAAAAATCCTATGAGAATATTCAGAACTGGATGAAGAGCATCAAAGAAAATGCATCAGCG
GGTGTAAGTCGAATGTTACTGGGTAACAAGTGTGACATTGAGGCCAAGAGGAAAGTCTCAAAAGAGACTG
GTGAGAAGCTCGCAAAGGAACATGGTATTCGATTCTTTGAGACTAGTGCCAAATCGAGCATCAACGTTGA
GGAGTCTTTTACTTCTCTTGCTCGAGACATTTTGCTGAAGTCAAATAAGAAGCCGGGTCCATCTGGACGT
GAGGTCAAACTTACCAGCACAGAGAAAAAGTCCTCCTCCAAATGTCTTCTTCTTTAGCAACTTTATTATA
CATAGTTGATAATTCACTGGCCGTCGTTTTACGGTACCATCGATGATGATCCAGACATGATAAGATACAT
TGATGAGTTTGGACAAACCACAACTAGAATGCAGTGAAAAAAATGCTTTATTTGTGAAATTTGTGATGCT
ATTGCTTTATTTGTAACCATTATAAGCTGCAATAAACAAGTTAACAACAACAATTGCATTCATTTTATGT
TTCAGGTTCAGGGGGAGGTGTGGGAGGTTTTTTAAAGCAAGTAAAACCTCTACAAATGTGGTATGGCTGA
TTATGATCCTCTAGATCAGATCTGCGAAGATACGGCCACGGGTGCTCTTGATCCTGTGGCTGATTTTGGA
CTGTGCTGCTCGCAGCTGCTGATGAATCACATACTTCCTCCATTTTCTTCCACTGATTGACTGTTATAAT
TTCCCTAATTTCCAGGTCAAGGTGCTGTGCATTGTGGTAATAGATGTGACATGACGTCACTTCCAAAGGA
CCAATGAACATGTCTGACCAATTTCATATAATGTGAAAACGATTTTCATAGGCAGAATAAATAACATTTA
AATTAAACTGGGCATCAGCGCAATTCAATTGGTTTGGTAATAGCAAGGGAAAATAGAATGAAGTGATCTC
CAAAAAATAAGTACTTTTTGACTGTAAATAAAATTGTAAGGAGTAAAAAGTACTTTTTTTTCTAAAAAAA
TGTAATTAAGTAAAAGTAAAAGTATTGATTTTTAATTGTACTCAAGTAAAGTAAAAATCCCCAAAAATAA
TACTTAAGTACAGTAATCAAGTAAAATTACTCAAGTACTTTACACCTCTGGTTCTTGACCCCCTACCTTC
AGCAAGCCCAGCAGATCCACTAGTTCTAGAGCGGCCGCCACCGCGGTGGAGCTCCAGCTTTTGTTCCCTT
TAGTGAGGGTTAATTGCGCGCTTGGCGTAATCATGGTCATAGCTGTTTCCTGTGTGAAATTGTTATCCGC
TCACAATTCCACACAACATACGAGCCGGAAGCATAAAGTGTAAAGCCTGGGGTGCCTAATGAGTGAGCTA
ACTCACATTAATTGCGTTGCGCTCACTGCCCGCTTTCCAGTCGGGAAACCTGTCGTGCCAGCTGCATTAA
TGAATCGGCCAACGCGCGGGGAGAGGCGGTTTGCGTATTGGGCGCTCTTCCGCTTCCTCGCTCACTGACT
CGCTGCGCTCGGTCGTTCGGCTGCGGCGAGCGGTATCAGCTCACTCAAAGGCGGTAATACGGTTATCCAC
AGAATCAGGGGATAACGCAGGAAAGAACATGTGAGCAAAAGGCCAGCAAAAGGCCAGGAACCGTAAAAAG
GCCGCGTTGCTGGCGTTTTTCCATAGGCTCCGCCCCCCTGACGAGCATCACAAAAATCGACGCTCAAGTC
AGAGGTGGCGAAACCCGACAGGACTATAAAGATACCAGGCGTTTCCCCCTGGAAGCTCCCTCGTGCGCTC
TCCTGTTCCGACCCTGCCGCTTACCGGATACCTGTCCGCCTTTCTCCCTTCGGGAAGCGTGGCGCTTTCT
CATAGCTCACGCTGTAGGTATCTCAGTTCGGTGTAGGTCGTTCGCTCCAAGCTGGGCTGTGTGCACGAAC
CCCCCGTTCAGCCCGACCGCTGCGCCTTATCCGGTAACTATCGTCTTGAGTCCAACCCGGTAAGACACGA
CTTATCGCCACTGGCAGCAGCCACTGGTAACAGGATTAGCAGAGCGAGGTATGTAGGCGGTGCTACAGAG
TTCTTGAAGTGGTGGCCTAACTACGGCTACACTAGAAGGACAGTATTTGGTATCTGCGCTCTGCTGAAGC
CAGTTACCTTCGGAAAAAGAGTTGGTAGCTCTTGATCCGGCAAACAAACCACCGCTGGTAGCGGTGGTTT
TTTTGTTTGCAAGCAGCAGATTACGCGCAGAAAAAAAGGATCTCAAGAAGATCCTTTGATCTTTTCTACG
GGGTCTGACGCTCAGTGGAACGAAAACTCACGTTAAGGGATTTTGGTCATGAGATTATCAAAAAGGATCT
TCACCTAGATCCTTTTAAATTAAAAATGAAGTTTTAAATCAATCTAAAGTATATATGAGTAAACTTGGTC
TGACAGTTACCAATGCTTAATCAGTGAGGCACCTATCTCAGCGATCTGTCTATTTCGTTCATCCATAGTT
GCCTGACTCCCCGTCGTGTAGATAACTACGATACGGGAGGGCTTACCATCTGGCCCCAGTGCTGCAATGA
TACCGCGAGACCCACGCTCACCGGCTCCAGATTTATCAGCAATAAACCAGCCAGCCGGAAGGGCCGAGCG
CAGAAGTGGTCCTGCAACTTTATCCGCCTCCATCCAGTCTATTAATTGTTGCCGGGAAGCTAGAGTAAGT
AGTTCGCCAGTTAATAGTTTGCGCAACGTTGTTGCCATTGCTACAGGCATCGTGGTGTCACGCTCGTCGT
TTGGTATGGCTTCATTCAGCTCCGGTTCCCAACGATCAAGGCGAGTTACATGATCCCCCATGTTGTGCAA
AAAAGCGGTTAGCTCCTTCGGTCCTCCGATCGTTGTCAGAAGTAAGTTGGCCGCAGTGTTATCACTCATG
GTTATGGCAGCACTGCATAATTCTCTTACTGTCATGCCATCCGTAAGATGCTTTTCTGTGACTGGTGAGT
ACTCAACCAAGTCATTCTGAGAATAGTGTATGCGGCGACCGAGTTGCTCTTGCCCGGCGTCAATACGGGA
TAATACCGCGCCACATAGCAGAACTTTAAAAGTGCTCATCATTGGAAAACGTTCTTCGGGGCGAAAACTC
TCAAGGATCTTACCGCTGTTGAGATCCAGTTCGATGTAACCCACTCGTGCACCCAACTGATCTTCAGCAT
CTTTTACTTTCACCAGCGTTTCTGGGTGAGCAAAAACAGGAAGGCAAAATGCCGCAAAAAAGGGAATAAG
GGCGACACGGAAATGTTGAATACTCATACTCTTCCTTTTTCAATATTATTGAAGCATTTATCAGGGTTAT
TGTCTCATGAGCGGATACATATTTGAATGTATTTAGAAAAATAAACAAATAGGGGTTCCGCGCACATTTC
CCCGAAAAGTG
Features (pLannotate 1.2.2; 21 found; start..end, strand, type, name):
      7..228     -  rep_origin     M13 ori (fragment) (sequence partly withheld): M13 bacteriophage origin of replication; arrow indicates direction of (+) strand synthesis
    228..515     +  CDS            tyr (fragment) (sequence partly withheld): TYRO_ORYLA - Also known as tyro. Experimental evidence at transcript level: Swiss-Prot protein existence level 2. This is a copper-containing oxidase that functions in the formation of pigments such as melanins and other polyphenolic compounds. From Oryzias latipes (Japanese rice fish) (Japanese killifish).
   1097..1117    +  protein_bind   attB4: mutant version of attB; core recombination site for the Gateway® BP reaction BP Clonase™
   2025..2041    -  promoter       copia promoter (fragment): strong promoter from the Drosophila transposable element copia (Sinclair et al., 1986)
   5093..5113    +  protein_bind   attB1: mutant version of attB; core recombination site for the Gateway® BP reaction BP Clonase™
   5123..5818    +  CDS            mKate2: mKate2 is a basic (constitutively fluorescent) red fluorescent protein published in 2009, derived from Entacmaea quadricolor. It is reported to be a rapidly-maturing monomer with moderate acid sensitivity.
   5820..5844    -  protein_bind   attB2: mutant version of attB; recombination site for the Gateway® BP reaction BP Clonase™
   5846..6442    +  CDS            rab13: RAB13_DANRE - Experimental evidence at protein level: Swiss-Prot protein existence level 1. The small GTPases Rab are key regulators of intracellular membrane trafficking, from the formation of transport vesicles to their fusion with membranes. Rabs cycle between an inactive GDP-bound form and an active GTP-bound form that is able to recruit to membranes different sets of downstream effectors directly responsible for vesicle formation, movement, tethering and fusion. That Rab may be involved in endocytic recycling and may regulate the transport to the plasma membrane of transmembrane proteins.
   6446..6466    -  protein_bind   attB3: mutant version of attB; core recombination site for the Gateway® BP reaction BP Clonase™
   6470..6490    +  CDS            lacZα (fragment): LacZα fragment of β-galactosidase; lacZ fragment
   6506..6640    -  polyA_signal   SV40 poly(A) signal: SV40 polyadenylation signal
   6663..6746    -  CDS            large T antigen (fragment): large T antigen from SV40 (simian virus 40)
   7312..7352    -  misc_feature   MCS (fragment): pBluescript multiple cloning site
   7365..7383    -  promoter       T3 promoter: promoter for bacteriophage T3 RNA polymerase
   7428..7444    -  protein_bind   lac operator: The lac repressor binds to the lac operator to inhibit transcription in E. coli. This inhibition can be relieved by adding lactose or isopropyl-β-D-thiogalactopyranoside (IPTG). lac repressor encoded by lacI
   7452..7482    -  promoter       lac promoter: promoter for the E. coli lac operon
   7497..7518    -  protein_bind   CAP binding site: CAP binding activates transcription in the presence of cAMP. E. coli catabolite activator protein
   7531..7623    -  CDS            lacI (fragment): lac repressor; lacI; The lac repressor binds to the lac operator to inhibit transcription in E. coli. This inhibition can be relieved by adding lactose or isopropyl-β-D-thiogalactopyranoside (IPTG).
   7806..8394    -  rep_origin     ori: high-copy-number ColE1/pMB1/pBR322/pUC origin of replication
   8565..9425    -  CDS            AmpR: β-lactamase; bla; confers resistance to ampicillin, carbenicillin, and related antibiotics
   9426..9530    -  promoter       AmpR promoter: bla
