>Addgene plasmid #109599 | actc1b-mKate2-rab13 | addgene full sequence | sequence record 220544 | Addgene NGS Result
GCAAGTTTGTACAAAAAAGCAGGCTGCCACCATGGTGAGCGAGCTGATTAAGGAGAACATGCACATGAAG
CTGTACATGGAGGGCACCGTGAACAACCACCACTTCAAGTGCACATCCGAGGGCGAAGGCAAGCCCTACG
AGGGCACCCAGACCATGAGAATCAAGGCGGTCGAGGGCGGCCCTCTCCCCTTCGCCTTCGACATCCTGGC
TACCAGCTTCATGTACGGCAGCAAAACCTTCATCAACCACACCCAGGGCATCCCCGACTTCTTTAAGCAG
TCCTTCCCCGAGGGCTTCACATGGGAGAGAGTCACCACATACGAAGACGGGGGCGTGCTGACCGCTACCC
AGGACACCAGCCTCCAGGACGGCTGCCTCATCTACAACGTCAAGATCAGAGGGGTGAACTTCCCATCCAA
CGGCCCTGTGATGCAGAAGAAAACACTCGGCTGGGAGGCCTCCACCGAGACCCTGTACCCCGCTGACGGC
GGCCTGGAAGGCAGAGCCGACATGGCCCTGAAGCTCGTGGGCGGGGGCCACCTGATCTGCAACTTGAAGA
CCACATACAGATCCAAGAAACCCGCTAAGAACCTCAAGATGCCCGGCGTCTACTATGTGGACAGAAGACT
GGAAAGAATCAAGGAGGCCGACAAAGAGACCTACGTCGAGCAGCACGAGGTGGCTGTGGCCAGATACTGC
GACCTCCCTAGCAAACTGGGGCACAGAGACCCAGCTTTCTTGTACAAAGTGGTGGCAAAGAAGTACGACT
TCCTCTTTAAATTATTGCTTATCGGCGATAGCGGTGTTGGCAAGACATGTTTGATCATCCGTTTCGCAGA
GGACAATTTTAATTCAACGTACATCTCAACCATCGGTATTGACTTCAAAGTGAAGACCATTGAGGTGGAA
GGAAAGAAAGTGAAGCTGCAAGTCTGGGACACAGCAGGACAGGAGAGGTTTAAGACCATCACCACTGCAT
ACTACAGAGGGGCCATGGGAATCATTCTCGTGTATGACATAACTGATGAAAAATCCTATGAGAATATTCA
GAACTGGATGAAGAGCATCAAAGAAAATGCATCAGCGGGTGTAAGTCGAATGTTACTGGGTAACAAGTGT
GACATTGAGGCCAAGAGGAAAGTCTCAAAAGAGACTGGTGAGAAGCTCGCAAAGGAACATGGTATTCGAT
TCTTTGAGACTAGTGCCAAATCGAGCATCAACGTTGAGGAGTCTTTTACTTCTCTTGCTCGAGACATTTT
GCTGAAGTCAAATAAGAAGCCGGGTCCATCTGGACGTGAGGTCAAACTTACCAGCACAGAGAAAAAGTCC
TCCTCCAAATGTCTTCTTCTTTAGCAACTTTATTATACATAGTTGATAATTCACTGGCCGTCGTTTTACG
GTACCATCGATGATGATCCAGACATGATAAGATACATTGATGAGTTTGGACAAACCACAACTAGAATGCA
GTGAAAAAAATGCTTTATTTGTGAAATTTGTGATGCTATTGCTTTATTTGTAACCATTATAAGCTGCAAT
AAACAAGTTAACAACAACAATTGCATTCATTTTATGTTTCAGGTTCAGGGGGAGGTGTGGGAGGTTTTTT
AAAGCAAGTAAAACCTCTACAAATGTGGTATGGCTGATTATGATCCTCTAGATCAGATCTGCGAAGATAC
GGCCACGGGTGCTCTTGATCCTGTGGCTGATTTTGGACTGTGCTGCTCGCAGCTGCTGATGAATCACATA
CTTCCTCCATTTTCTTCCACTGATTGACTGTTATAATTTCCCTAATTTCCAGGTCAAGGTGCTGTGCATT
GTGGTAATAGATGTGACATGACGTCACTTCCAAAGGACCAATGAACATGTCTGACCAATTTCATATAATG
TGAAAACGATTTTCATAGGCAGAATAAATAACATTTAAATTAAACTGGGCATCAGCGCAATTCAATTGGT
TTGGTAATAGCAAGGGAAAATAGAATGAAGTGATCTCCAAAAAATAAGTACTTTTTGACTGTAAATAAAA
TTGTAAGGAGTAAAAAGTACTTTTTTTTCTAAAAAAATGTAATTAAGTAAAAGTAAAAGTATTGATTTTT
AATTGTACTCAAGTAAAGTAAAAATCCCCAAAAATAATACTTAAGTACAGTAATCAAGTAAAATTACTCA
AGTACTTTACACCTCTGGTTCTTGACCCCCTACCTTCAGCAAGCCCAGCAGATCCACTAGTTCTAGAGCG
GCCGCCACCGCGGTGGAGCTCCAGCTTTTGTTCCCTTTAGTGAGGGTTAATTGCGCGCTTGGCGTAATCA
TGGTCATAGCTGTTTCCTGTGTGAAATTGTTATCCGCTCACAATTCCACACAACATACGAGCCGGAAGCA
TAAAGTGTAAAGCCTGGGGTGCCTAATGAGTGAGCTAACTCACATTAATTGCGTTGCGCTCACTGCCCGC
TTTCCAGTCGGGAAACCTGTCGTGCCAGCTGCATTAATGAATCGGCCAACGCGCGGGGAGAGGCGGTTTG
CGTATTGGGCGCTCTTCCGCTTCCTCGCTCACTGACTCGCTGCGCTCGGTCGTTCGGCTGCGGCGAGCGG
TATCAGCTCACTCAAAGGCGGTAATACGGTTATCCACAGAATCAGGGGATAACGCAGGAAAGAACATGTG
AGCAAAAGGCCAGCAAAAGGCCAGGAACCGTAAAAAGGCCGCGTTGCTGGCGTTTTTCCATAGGCTCCGC
CCCCCTGACGAGCATCACAAAAATCGACGCTCAAGTCAGAGGTGGCGAAACCCGACAGGACTATAAAGAT
ACCAGGCGTTTCCCCCTGGAAGCTCCCTCGTGCGCTCTCCTGTTCCGACCCTGCCGCTTACCGGATACCT
GTCCGCCTTTCTCCCTTCGGGAAGCGTGGCGCTTTCTCATAGCTCACGCTGTAGGTATCTCAGTTCGGTG
TAGGTCGTTCGCTCCAAGCTGGGCTGTGTGCACGAACCCCCCGTTCAGCCCGACCGCTGCGCCTTATCCG
GTAACTATCGTCTTGAGTCCAACCCGGTAAGACACGACTTATCGCCACTGGCAGCAGCCACTGGTAACAG
GATTAGCAGAGCGAGGTATGTAGGCGGTGCTACAGAGTTCTTGAAGTGGTGGCCTAACTACGGCTACACT
AGAAGAACAGTATTTGGTATCTGCGCTCTGCTGAAGCCAGTTACCTTCGGAAAAAGAGTTGGTAGCTCTT
GATCCGGCAAACAAACCACCGCTGGTAGCGGTGGTTTTTTTGTTTGCAAGCAGCAGATTACGCGCAGAAA
AAAAGGATCTCAAGAAGATCCTTTGATCTTTTCTACGGGGTCTGACGCTCAGTGGAACGAAAACTCACGT
TAAGGCATTTTGGTCATGAGATTATCAAAAAGGATCTTCACCTAGATCCTTTTAAATTAAAAATGAAGTT
TTAAATCAATCTAAAGTATATATGAGTAAACTTGGTCTGACAGTTACCAATGCTTAATCAGTGAGGCACC
TATCTCAGCGATCTGTCTATTTCGTTCATCCATAGTTGCCTGACTCCCCGTCGTGTAGATAACTACGATA
CGGGAGGGCTTACCATCTGGCCCCAGTGCTGCAATGATACCGCGAGACCCACGCTCACCGGCTCCAGATT
TATCAGCAATAAACCAGCCAGCCGGAAGGGCCGAGCGCAGAAGTGGTCCTGCAACTTTATCCGCCTCCAT
CCAGTCTATTAATTGTTGCCGGGAAGCTAGAGTAAGTAGTTCGCCAGTTAATAGTTTGCGCAACGTTGTT
GCCATTGCTACAGGCATCGTGGTGTCACGCTCGTCGTTTGGTATGGCTTCATTCAGCTCCGGTTCCCAAC
GATCAAGGCGAGTTACATGATCCCCCATGTTGTGCAAAAAAGCGGTTAGCTCCTTCGGTCCTCCGATCGT
TGTCAGAAGTAAGTTGGCCGCAGTGTTATCACTCATGGTTATGGCAGCACTGCATAATTCTCTTACTGTC
ATGCCATCCGTAAGATGCTTTTCTGTGACTGGTGAGTACTCAACCAAGTCATTCTGAGAATAGTGTATGC
GGCGACCGAGTTGCTCTTGCCCGGCGTCAATACGGGATAATACCGCGCCACATAGCAGAACTTTAAAAGT
GCTCATCATTGGAAAACGTTCTTCGGGGCGAAAACTCTCAAGGATCTTACCGCTGTTGAGATCCAGTTCG
ATGTAACCCACTCGTGCACCCAACTGATCTTCAGCATCTTTTACTTTCACCAGCGTTTCTGGGTGAGCAA
AAACAGGAAGGCAAAATGCCGCAAAAAAGGGAATAAGGGCGACACGGAAATGTTGAATACTCATACTCTT
CCTTTTTCAATATTATTGAAGCATTTATCAGGGTTATTGTCTCATGAGCGGATACATATTTGAATGTATT
TAGAAAAATAAACAAATAGGGGTTCCGCGCACATTTCCCCGAAAAGTGCCACCTAAATTGTAAGCGTTAA
TATTTTGTTAAAATTCGCGTTAAATTTTTGTTAAATCAGCTCATTTTTTAACCAATAGGCCGAAATCGGC
AAAATCCCTTATAAATCAAAAGAATAGACCGAGATAGGGT
[37 nt withheld, positions 4591-4627]
AAAGAACGTGGACTCCAACGTCAAAGG
[32 nt withheld, positions 4655-4686]
GCTGGCTAAGAACTCATCAGCCTCCCCGGTCCATCTACCCACGTACCAATGCACCAATTGGCCACAATGA
CGGCTACTACATGGTGCCATTCCTTCCTCTTTATAGGAATGGAGACTACCTCCTGTCCAACAATGCTCTT
GGATACGAGTACGCCTACCTGTTGGACCCAGGTCATTGCACAACACCAGAAATGCCCTCTGATCTGCAAA
AGACGTGAATATCTGTTCAGACACCCATATCCACTCTGTTCCACACAGGTCAGAGGTTTGTCCAGGAGTT
CTTGACAGAGGTGTAAAAAGTACTCAAAAATTTTACTCAAGTGAAAGTACAAGTACTTAGGGAAAATTTT
ACTCAATTAAAAGTAAAAGTATCTGGCTAGAATCTTACTTGAGTAAAAGTAAAAAAGTACTCCATTAAAA
TTGTACTTGAGTATTAAGGAAGTAAAAGTAAAAGCAAGAAAGAAAACTAGAGATTCTTGTTTAAGCTTTT
AATCTCAAAAAACATTAAATGAAATGCATACAAGGTTTTATCCTGCTTTAGAACTGTTTGTATTTAATTA
TCAAACTATAAGACAGACAATCTAATGCCAGTACACGCTACTCAAAGTTGTAAAACCTCAGATTTAACTT
CAGTAGAAGCTGATTCTCAAAATTGTTAGTGTCAAGCCTAGCTCTTTTGGGGCTGAAAAGCAATCCTGCA
GTGCTGAAAAGCCTCTCACAGGCAGCCGATGCGGGAAGAGGTGTATTAGTCTTGATAGAGAGGCTGCAAA
TAGCAGGAAACGTGAGCAGAGACTCCCTGGTGTCTGAAACACAGGCCAGATGGGCCCTCGAGCAGGAAAC
AGCTATGACCATGATTACGCCAAGCTATCAACTTTGTATAGAAAAGTTGGCACGCGCAGATTCCGTGTGG
GCCTGGTAATATCTTACCATTTTAAGCTATTTTAAGATTAGGGAAAAAAATTAAATAAAACTACTTTAAA
ATTACTTTCCTTAAAAAGCAACATATTTATTTAGTTTTTGTTTAACTGGCTCAAGATTGTAATATTTTAC
TTTTACATGTTTTTTTAAGTACCTAAATGTGTTCAAAAGTAAAGTATGTTATTGTTTTTTTTTTTTAATG
TTAGCTAAGCTTTAAATTGTAATATATTACTTTTAAAAGTGACTTTTTAAAAATGTAAATAAAAAAGTAA
CTATAAATGTGTAATGCATGTTATTTCTGTGGGTTTTTAATTTTCATCTCAACTGGGCTTACAATTTTAA
CATAATAAAAATCAAATCAAATCAAATCAGGCCCTTATTTGTCACATACACTCTTGTATACTGAAATAAA
CTAAATGTTGAGAAAAATTTAAATACACCAAAATAACGCATACCTTTTTTGTAATTACCTAAGTAAAACA
TTTAGTTCCTTTTTTAAGTGACTCAAGATTGTAATCTATTAATTGTAAAAGATAAAACTAGTGATCAATC
TGACGTGCTTCTATGCAGCCTGTGAGATTAATTGTGATGTTTAATTATTAAACAATTTAAATGGATCAAA
CATTTCACATGTGCTTATTGTGTCCAACAAAACCAGCAGAAGCACTTAAAAATATTGCATGACAACATGA
GTTTTTAATGTAAATTATATATACTTCCTAAACGAAGTTAATCATATTTCTAAAATAATAATGTCATTGA
AATATTTAAATAAATGATAAGCTTTAGTTGATTCAACATAAAATTGAAAGCAATAAGGACTTTTTTTTTT
TACAGCGGTGAAGCAAAAGCATGTAATAATCATATAATATAATAAATAAATAAATAAATAATGGCTCTTG
GTGCAAATATGAACACTTTAAATAAATATAGAATAAATATGATCAATAAGTCATAACGATGTGTTTTATG
TTGATTATAATTTAAACATGTTTCTAACGCAAGTTTTAAAAACTGTTTTAAAGTATTATTTTAAGTTATA
AGATCAATTTGACTCAACATTTTGTAGTGAAAATATGTTGTGTAAAATTAATATAATATACACTATAAAA
ATGCAGGGTTCCACACAATACATTAATGTTGTCCCAACACAAATCGATTAAGTTAACAAATATATGTGGA
TTGAACATAAAAAATTAAGTTGTCCCAATGAAATCTCAAGAATTGTGTTGTTTCAGCTCATTTTAAATAA
GTAGTTTTAACAAGTAAAAAATAACATATTTTTGAGTGTGTATATATATATATTACAAAATATAATAATA
TAAAATGTAAAAGATATAAACCATGCTACATATATTTAAGAGCTATTTTGCACATTACTTTTTTGCAAGC
CATTTTAGTGTTTTTTTTACAAATATATATTAGCTAAATATACAATATCTTAAATATACAATTAATCAGA
CATGCAATTAATGCATTTAACCTACATAAAAATACATGATCAACATATGTTTTATGCTGATTACAACTAA
ATCAAACGTAATGAAATTAATTTATAAAAGCGATTTAAATATGTCAATATTTTAAGTTAAAATCACTTGA
AACCTACTATAAATGAACTTAAATTAAAAAAATCTCCTTTAATTCCAATGCAACAGTGTTGTTTTTTCAG
CTGAGGACCCCCGGTGCAGATGGTTGGCCCCCGGCCCGCTATTCTAAGGAAGCCTTTCTTAATTTTAGGG
CGGCGCTGCATGCGCTCAGATCAGATTCACGGGTGGAGAGGGTTATTTTCTCTTTTTTATTTTTTCTTGC
CTGCTCATATTTGGGCCTGTGTGAACCCCAGGCTCCGCCTCGGCCCCCAGGAGCCGCTCTTATTTAAAGG
GGATCCTCGCCTTCAGTCTTCGTCCCAGTGGAAGCATCAGTCTTGTGATAACAACTTGGTGAGTCCTACA
GACCAGCGCTCGACTCTAGGCTTTAAATGCATTGATTTCTCTGGATTAGCTACCGGGAGAGTTTTAACTT
TGCTTATTAGTCTTGTGCTCGAACTGCTAGGTTTAAAGAGTGTTTTCTCTAATGCATGCATGAAGCGACA
GCTGAAAACCAGAAATAGAGCGTTTGTCCTCCTGTTAAACTCTAGCCTTTCTTTGGCATTTGTCAGTCCG
AGTCTTCAGCTGCCGGCAGGAGATTGGGTTTCAGTAACACTTGCTGAGCACAAACTACACGTGCTTTCTT
CAGATTTAATTCATTATTAATCATTCTAGATTTAAATGATGTTCTTACTCATTGCTGATTATTTTAGCCT
TGCGGAGCAGATTAAATGAGCACGTGTTTCATTAAGATTGATTTAAATATAATTAATATTTCACCACTGT
AGTTTTAAAATTGCCTTCTAAGTCATGGTTGATTTTTAATAGGTATCGGCTCTAATTAGATTACTATTTT
GGTTTTTAAATGTTATTTCTATTTCATTTGTAGGCTCGTTTTTAATGTGATTTTATTAGATTCTAGTTTT
AAAATCATCTCTTAGCCTTAATGAGCAGACTGAATGAACATGTTTCATTAAGATTAACTTCATTATAATG
AATTATTTAATCATTCTAGTGGGTTATAAATCAGCTCTATTTAAATTAATTGTCGTGTTTATTTCTATTT
AATTTTTGATTATTTTTTCAGGGTCGTTTTTATGTGATTTTTTCCCGTTTCTAATTTTAAACTAATTGTT
TGATTTTTATATGATTCGACTCTTTTTAAATGAATTGTTTTGCTTTTTTTATTGAGCATATATATATTAT
ACAATTTCAATCAACAATTGTTGTGCTTTTTAAATGTTGTTTCTATTTCATTTCTAGGGTCGATTTTATT
CGATTCTAGTTTTAAAATCGTGATTTTTAACTTCTAACCTTACTGAGCAGACTGAATGAACATGTTTCAT
CAAGATTAACTTCATTATAGTTAATTATTGAATCGTGCTAGTGGTTTATAAATCAGCTCTATTTAAATTA
ATCATCATCATTATTTCTATTTAATTTTTATTATTTCTTTAGGATTATTTTTATGTGATTTTTTTCACGT
TCTAGTTTTAAACTCAATGCTCATTACTGCTCACCCTTGCTGAGCAGTCTTTCGTTAAGATTAAATTAAT
TAATAACCATTCTAGTTTTAAAACAGTGTCTTAAGGCATAGCTGATATTTTACAAGTTTACTATTTAATA
TATCTCCTTTCTTTTTTTAGGGTCGATTTCATCTGATTTGATTAATTTTTATTATCTTCACTAAGCTTTT
TGTTCTAGGTTTTATTCTCAGTATTATTACTGTTATATTTGAACTGAATTTCTCCTCATAGTTTATTCAT
TTTATTTATTTATTTTTTGTTTATTCGCTATTTTGTATTTTAGTTTTTAATTAGAAATTTTATTAGAATC
GTTTTGAACTAGTTTTTATGCACTCTAACATTAATATTAAATCATAACTATTATTTTTATTATAATTTAT
TTGTGTTTATCTTTTTGTGTAGCTTTCATGTGTTTTTATTTTAGTTTTATTATGTTTGCATTGAATTTTT
TGGACTAGTTTATATAACGATATACAGAAAAGCCATGACAACAAATGTTTTTATAATACCTATTAAGTAT
AAGCTAATCAGATTTCCACTATTCTGTTCAAAGTTAACATTATTAGCCATTCTGATGGATCATTTGACAT
TTGTCATATGTCTTTATGAACACTGCTCTTTCAGATGCCACTTTTAAAGCTGTTTTTTACAGTAAATGAA
CGTTTATTATTATGACATTATTTCCTAAGGCCTCTAGAGTACAGCAGGATGTGGCGTGTGCATTACCGTG
TAATTATGCTGACTGTAAATGTGCATTTATAGACTGTCAGCATGTCTGACTGTGCGCTGTTGTGATTGGT
CCTGCACAGACCAAG
Features (pLannotate 1.2.2; 21 found; start..end, strand, type, name):
      2..22      +  protein_bind   attB1: mutant version of attB; core recombination site for the Gateway® BP reaction BP Clonase™
     32..727     +  CDS            mKate2: mKate2 is a basic (constitutively fluorescent) red fluorescent protein published in 2009, derived from Entacmaea quadricolor. It is reported to be a rapidly-maturing monomer with moderate acid sensitivity.
    729..753     -  protein_bind   attB2: mutant version of attB; recombination site for the Gateway® BP reaction BP Clonase™
    755..1351    +  CDS            rab13: RAB13_DANRE - Experimental evidence at protein level: Swiss-Prot protein existence level 1. The small GTPases Rab are key regulators of intracellular membrane trafficking, from the formation of transport vesicles to their fusion with membranes. Rabs cycle between an inactive GDP-bound form and an active GTP-bound form that is able to recruit to membranes different sets of downstream effectors directly responsible for vesicle formation, movement, tethering and fusion. That Rab may be involved in endocytic recycling and may regulate the transport to the plasma membrane of transmembrane proteins.
   1355..1375    -  protein_bind   attB3: mutant version of attB; core recombination site for the Gateway® BP reaction BP Clonase™
   1379..1399    +  CDS            lacZα (fragment): LacZα fragment of β-galactosidase; lacZ fragment
   1415..1549    -  polyA_signal   SV40 poly(A) signal: SV40 polyadenylation signal
   1572..1655    -  CDS            large T antigen (fragment): large T antigen from SV40 (simian virus 40)
   2221..2261    -  misc_feature   MCS (fragment): pBluescript multiple cloning site
   2274..2292    -  promoter       T3 promoter: promoter for bacteriophage T3 RNA polymerase
   2337..2353    -  protein_bind   lac operator: The lac repressor binds to the lac operator to inhibit transcription in E. coli. This inhibition can be relieved by adding lactose or isopropyl-β-D-thiogalactopyranoside (IPTG). lac repressor encoded by lacI
   2361..2391    -  promoter       lac promoter: promoter for the E. coli lac operon
   2406..2427    -  protein_bind   CAP binding site: CAP binding activates transcription in the presence of cAMP. E. coli catabolite activator protein
   2440..2532    -  CDS            lacI (fragment): lac repressor; lacI; The lac repressor binds to the lac operator to inhibit transcription in E. coli. This inhibition can be relieved by adding lactose or isopropyl-β-D-thiogalactopyranoside (IPTG).
   2715..3303    -  rep_origin     ori: high-copy-number ColE1/pMB1/pBR322/pUC origin of replication
   3474..4334    -  CDS            AmpR: β-lactamase; bla; confers resistance to ampicillin, carbenicillin, and related antibiotics
   4335..4439    -  promoter       AmpR promoter: bla
   4465..4686    -  rep_origin     M13 ori (fragment) (sequence partly withheld): M13 bacteriophage origin of replication; arrow indicates direction of (+) strand synthesis
   4686..4973    +  CDS            tyr (fragment) (sequence partly withheld): TYRO_ORYLA - Also known as tyro. Experimental evidence at transcript level: Swiss-Prot protein existence level 2. This is a copper-containing oxidase that functions in the formation of pigments such as melanins and other polyphenolic compounds. From Oryzias latipes (Japanese rice fish) (Japanese killifish).
   5555..5575    +  protein_bind   attB4: mutant version of attB; core recombination site for the Gateway® BP reaction BP Clonase™
   6476..6492    -  promoter       copia promoter (fragment): strong promoter from the Drosophila transposable element copia (Sinclair et al., 1986)
