[The description below was written by a language model from this plasmid's Addgene catalogue record and pLannotate feature annotations shown in this document.]
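Description:
actc1b-mKate2-rab13 is a zebrafish expression plasmid assembled by multisite Gateway cloning, designed to express a red fluorescent mKate2–Rab13 fusion specifically in muscle. The catalogue lists the backbone as pDONR p2R-p3, the donor vector used for 3' entry clones. The sequenced construct (about 9.5 kb in both the depositor and repository records, which carry the same features) looks instead like a completed expression clone. It carries attB4, attB1, attB2 and attB3 sites in order on a pBluescript-like framework, with a high-copy ColE1/pUC origin, an M13 origin fragment, lac promoter/operator remnants, a T3 promoter and ampicillin resistance for selection in E. coli.

The roughly 3.5–4 kb interval between attB4 and attB1 is essentially unannotated. By its position and the plasmid name it should hold the actc1b (cardiac alpha-actin 1b) muscle promoter, though the feature table does not confirm this. A short "copia promoter" hit inside this interval is probably a spurious match. Between attB1 and attB2 lies the mKate2 coding sequence, a rapidly maturing monomeric red fluorescent protein. The zebrafish rab13 open reading frame follows between attB2 and attB3, so mKate2 sits at the N-terminus of Rab13, joined through the attB2-encoded linker. An SV40 polyadenylation signal lies downstream.

A fragment matching medaka tyrosinase flanks the cassette. Such sequence is often associated with Tol2 transposon arms in zebrafish destination vectors, but no Tol2 elements are annotated, so this remains an inference. Rab13 is a small GTPase implicated in endocytic recycling and membrane trafficking. The associated study used such constructs for in vivo imaging screens of membrane trafficking and T-tubule formation in zebrafish muscle.
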