Addgene plasmid #109599: actc1b-mKate2-rab13
Purpose: Muscle specific zebrafish expression of mKate2 fused to rab13
Depositing lab: Rob Parton. Depositing organization: University of Queensland, Institute for Molecular Bioscience. Publication: In vivo cell biological screening identifies an endocytic capture mechanism for T-tubule formation. Hall TE, Martel N, Ariotti N, Xiong Z, Lo HP, Ferguson C, Rae J, Lim YW, Parton RG. Nat Commun. 2020 Jul 24;11(1):3711. doi: 10.1038/s41467-020-17486-w. PubMed 32709891.
Backbone
  Vector backbone: pDONR p2R-p3
  Vector type: Zebrafish plasmids
Growth in bacteria
  Bacterial resistance: Ampicillin, 100 μg/mL
  Growth temperature: 37°C
  Growth strain: DH5alpha
  Copy number: High Copy
Gene/Insert
  Gene/Insert name: rab13
  Species: D. rerio (zebrafish)
  Entrez Gene: rab13 (a.k.a. cb764, hm:zeh0455)
  Tag / fusion protein: mKate2 (N terminal on insert)
  Cloning method: Gateway Cloning
Terms and licenses: Academic/Nonprofit Terms; Industry Terms: Not Available to Industry
How to cite: actc1b-mKate2-rab13 was a gift from Rob Parton (Addgene plasmid # 109599 ; http://n2t.net/addgene:109599 ; RRID:Addgene_109599)
